>Addgene plasmid #69738 | pIC235 | depositor partial sequence | sequence record 123484 | ORF
ATGCCTGTTAAAAGATCACTGAAGTTGGATGGTCTGTTAGAAGAAAATTCATTTGATCCTTCAAAAATCA
CAAGGAAGAAAAGTGTTATAACTTATTCTCCAACAACTGGAACTTGTCAAATGAGTCTATTTGCTTCTCC
CACAAGTTCTGAAGAGCAAAAGCACAGAAATGGACTATCAAATGAAAAGAGAAAAAAATTGAATCACCCC
AGTTTAACTGAAAGCAAAGAATCTACAACAAAAGACAATGATGAATTCATGATGTTGCTATCAAAAGTTG
AGAAATTGTCAGAAGAAATCATGGAGATAATGCAAAATTTAAGTAGTATACAGGCTTTGGAGGGCAGTAG
AGAGCTTGAAAATCTCATTGGAATCTCCTGTGCATCACATTTCTTAAAAAGAGAAATGCAGAAAACCAAA
GAACTAATGACAAAAGTGAATAAACAAAAACTGTTTGAAAAGAGTACAGGACTTCCTCACAAAGCATCAC
GTCATCTTGACAGCTATGAATTCCTTAAAGCCATTTTAAACTGA
