>Addgene plasmid #69738 | pIC235 | addgene partial sequence | sequence record 128824 | pBABE5 5'-CTTTATCCAGCCCTCAC-3'
TGGTGGTCGCTACCGGTCGCCACCATGGTGAGCAAGGGCGAGGAGCTGTTCACCGGGGTGGTGCCCATCC
TGGTCGAGCTGGACGGCGACGTAAACGGCCACAAGTTTCAGCGTGTCCGGCGAGGGCGAGGGCGATGCCA
CCTACGGCAAGCTGACCCTGAAGTTCATCTGCACCACCGGCAAGCTGCCCGTGCCCTGGCCCACCCTCGT
GACCACCTTCGGCTACGGCCTGCAGTGCTTCGCCCGCTACCCCGACCACATGAAGCAGCACGACTTCTTC
AAGTCCGCCATGCCCGAAGGCTACGTCCAGGAGCGCACCATCTTCTTCAAGGACGACGGCAACTACAAGA
CCCGCGCCGAGGTGAAGTTCGAGGGCGACACCCTGGTGAACCGCATCGAGCTGAAGGGCATCGACTTCAA
GGAGGACGGCAACATCCTGGGGCACAAGCTGGAGTACAACTACAACAGCCACAACGTCTATATCATGGCC
GACAAGCAGAAGAACGGCATCAAGGTGAACTTCAAGATCCGCCACAACATCGAGGACGGCAGCGTGCAGC
TCGCCGACCACTACCAGCAGAACACCCCCATCGGCGACGGCCCCGTGCTGCTGCCCGACAACCACTACCT
GAGCTACCAGTCCGCCCTGAGCAAAGACCCCAACGAGAAGCGCGATCACATGGTCCTGCTGGAGTTCGTG
ACCGCCGCCGGGATCACTCTCGGCATGGACGAGCTGTACAAGTCCGGAGGGGATCGGTGGAGCTCCACCG
GTGGCGGCCGCTCTAGAGAGAATCTTTATTTTCAGGGCGCCGCCAAATTCAAAGAAACCGCTGCTGCTAA
ATTCGAACGCCAGCACATGGACAGCGGAAGGTGGAGGTACTAGTCTCGAGATGCCTGTTAA
