>Addgene plasmid #69738 | pIC235 | addgene partial sequence | sequence record 128825 | pBABE3 5'-ACCCTAACTGACACACATTCC-3'
GCATTCATTTTATGTTTCAGGTTCAGGGGGAGGTGTGGGAGGTTTTTTAAAGCAAGTAAAACCTCTACAA
ATGTGGTATGGCTGATTATGATCAGTTATCTAGATCCGGTGGATCCCGGGCCCGCGGTACCGTCGACTGC
AGAATTCGAAGCTTTCAGTTTAAAATGGCTTTAAGGAATTCATAGCTGTCAAGATGACGTGATGCTTTGT
GAGGAAGTCCTGTACTCTTTTCAAACAGTTTTTGTTTATTCACTTTTGTCATTAGTTCTTTGGTTTTCTG
CATTTCTCTTTTTAAGAAATGTGATGCACAGGAGATTCCAATGAGATTTTCAAGCTCTCTACTGCCCTCC
AAAGCCTGTATACTACTTAAATTTTGCATTATCTCCATGATTTCTTCTGACAATTTCTCAACTTTTGATA
GCAACATCATGAATTCATCATTGTCTTTTGTTGTAGATTCTTTGCTTTCAGTTAAACTGGGGTGATTCAA
TTTTTTTCTCTTTTCATTTGATAGTCCATTTCTGTGCTTTTGCTCTTCAGAACTTGTGGGAGAAGCAAAT
AGACTCATTTGACAAGTTCCAGTTGTTGGAGAATAAGTTATAACACTTTTCTTCCTTGTGATTTTTGAAG
GATCAAATGAATTTTCTTCTAACAGACCATCCAACTTCAGTGATCTTTTAACAGGCATCTCGAGACTAGT
ACCTCCACCTCCGCTGTCCATGTGCTGGCGTTCGAATTTAGCAGCAGCGGTTTCTTTGAATTTGGCGGCG
CCCTGAAAATAAAGATTCTCTCTAGAGCGGCCGCCACCGGTGGAGCTCCACCGATCCCCTCCGGACTTGT
ACAGCTCGTCCATGCCGAGAGTGATCC
