[The description below was written by a language model from this plasmid's Addgene catalogue record.]
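Description:
pIC235 is a retroviral mammalian expression plasmid built on pJAG98, a pBABEblast-derived backbone, and designed to deliver human CENP-R into mammalian cells. CENP-R is encoded by ITGB3BP and is also known as NRIF3 or TAP20. The plasmid is maintained in bacteria at high copy under ampicillin selection, and transduced mammalian cells are selected with blasticidin. No feature table accompanies the record, so the promoter driving the insert, the origin of replication and the exact layout of the viral elements are not stated. pBABE-type vectors in general are Moloney murine leukaemia virus-based. Their long terminal repeats and packaging signal allow the transcript to be packaged into retroviral particles in a suitable packaging cell line. After infection, the cassette integrates stably into the target cell genome.

The payload is a 534 bp human CENP-R coding sequence derived from an IMAGE cDNA clone, inserted between XhoI and EcoRI sites that both remain intact. It is fused at its N-terminus to an eYFP-TEV-S tag. This composite tag combines a yellow fluorescent protein, a TEV protease cleavage site and an S-tag. The fluorescent portion allows the fusion protein to be localised in cells. The fluorescent protein and S-tag can also serve as sequential affinity handles, with TEV cleavage releasing the bound material between purification steps.

The stated purpose is retroviral expression of CENP-R. The design is well suited to generating stable cell lines for imaging this centromere/kinetochore-associated protein and for isolating its interaction partners, although the record does not describe specific applications.
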