Addgene plasmid #69738: pIC235
Purpose: Retroviral expression of CENP-R
Depositing lab: Iain Cheeseman. Depositing organization: Whitehead Institute for Biomedical Research.
Backbone
  Vector backbone: pJAG98 (pBABEblast)
  Vector type: Mammalian Expression, Retroviral
  Selectable markers: Blasticidin
Growth in bacteria
  Bacterial resistance: Ampicillin, 100 μg/mL
  Growth temperature: 37°C
  Growth strain: NEB Stable
  Copy number: High Copy
Gene/Insert
  Gene/Insert name: CENP-R (alt name: ITGB3BP, IMAGE 3505579)
  Species: H. sapiens (human)
  Insert size (bp): 534
  Entrez Gene: ITGB3BP (a.k.a. CENP-R, CENPR, HSU37139, NRIF3, TAP20)
  Tag / fusion protein: eYFP-TEV-S (N terminal on insert)
  Cloning method: Restriction Enzyme; 5′ cloning site XhoI (not destroyed); 3′ cloning site EcoRI (not destroyed)
  Sequencing primers: 5′ EGFP-C; 3′ pBABE 3'
Terms and licenses: Academic/Nonprofit Terms; Industry Terms: Not Available to Industry
How to cite: pIC235 was a gift from Iain Cheeseman (Addgene plasmid # 69738 ; http://n2t.net/addgene:69738 ; RRID:Addgene_69738)
